Addgene plasmid #89925: Profiline
Purpose: Binds to actin and affects the structure of the cytoskeleton. At high concentrations, profilin prevents the polymerization of actin
Depositing lab: Antoine Jégou & Guillaume Romet-Lemonne. Depositing organization: CNRS UMR 7592, Institut Jacques Monod (IJM). Publication: Individual actin filaments in a microfluidic flow reveal the mechanism of ATP hydrolysis and give insight into the properties of profilin. Jegou A, Niedermayer T, Orban J, Didry D, Lipowsky R, Carlier MF, Romet-Lemonne G. PLoS Biol. 2011 Sep;9(9):e1001161. doi: 10.1371/journal.pbio.1001161. Epub 2011 Sep 27. PubMed 21980262.
Backbone
  Vector backbone: pMW172
  Vector type: Bacterial Expression
Growth in bacteria
  Bacterial resistance: Ampicillin, 100 μg/mL
  Growth temperature: 37°C
  Growth strain: DH5alpha
  Growth instructions: Use BL21 DE3 star for protein production
  Copy number: Unknown
Gene/Insert
  Gene/Insert name: profiline-1 (alt name: Pfn1)
  Species: H. sapiens (human)
  Insert size (bp): 140
  Entrez Gene: PFN1 (a.k.a. ALS18)
  Tag / fusion protein: None
Terms and licenses: Academic/Nonprofit Terms; Industry Terms: Not Available to Industry
How to cite: Profiline was a gift from Antoine Jégou & Guillaume Romet-Lemonne (Addgene plasmid # 89925 ; http://n2t.net/addgene:89925 ; RRID:Addgene_89925)
