[The description below was written by a language model from this plasmid's Addgene catalogue record and pLannotate feature annotations shown in this document.]
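Description:
Profiline is a bacterial expression plasmid built on the pMW172 backbone that carries the human profilin-1 gene (PFN1, also called Pfn1) for recombinant protein production in E. coli. The sequenced construct is about 3.2 kb. It replicates from a ColE1/pMB1-type origin and is selected through the β-lactamase (AmpR) gene, driven by its own bla promoter, which confers ampicillin resistance. A pBR322-derived bom (basis of mobility) region and a short remnant of the rop gene are also annotated. The catalogue lists the copy number as unknown.

The expression cassette follows the classic T7 layout. A bacteriophage T7 promoter is followed by the efficient ribosome binding site from T7 gene 10, then the PFN1 open reading frame, with a T7 terminator further downstream. Transcription therefore depends on T7 RNA polymerase, which fits the record's note that a BL21(DE3)-type strain is used for protein production while a standard cloning strain is used for propagation. The protein is expressed untagged, with no fusion partner recorded. The annotated coding region spans about 420 nt, whereas the catalogue gives an insert size of 140. That figure probably reflects the length in amino acids rather than base pairs. Between the coding sequence and the terminator, the annotation also flags short fragments resembling a yeast ARG4 promoter and a T7 gene 10B-derived tag. These are small partial matches lying outside the PFN1 reading frame and are most likely backbone remnants rather than functional elements.

Profilin binds actin monomers and regulates cytoskeletal structure, preventing actin polymerization at high concentrations. The purified protein from this plasmid is suited to in vitro actin assembly studies, such as the single-filament microfluidic experiments on ATP hydrolysis and profilin function in the associated publication.
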