Features (pLannotate 1.2.2; 11 found; start..end, strand, type, name):
     45..84      -  CDS            rop (fragment): Rop protein, which maintains plasmids at low copy number; rop
    104..122     +  promoter       T7 promoter: promoter for bacteriophage T7 RNA polymerase
    154..176     +  RBS            RBS: efficient ribosome binding site from bacteriophage T7 gene 10 (Olins and Rangwala, 1989)
    193..612     +  CDS            PFN1: PROF1_HUMAN - Experimental evidence at protein level: Swiss-Prot protein existence level 1. Binds to actin and affects the structure of the cytoskeleton. At high concentrations, profilin prevents the polymerization of actin, whereas it enhances it at low concentrations. By binding to PIP2, it inhibits the formation of IP3 and DG. Inhibits androgen receptor (AR) and HTT aggregation and binding of G-actin is essential for its inhibition of AR. From Homo sapiens (Human).
    867..883     +  promoter       ARG4 promoter (fragment): S. cerevisiae ARG4
    895..944     +  CDS            SET1 (fragment): solubility-enhancement tag derived from T7 phage gene 10B
    952..999     +  terminator     T7 terminator: transcription terminator for bacteriophage T7 RNA polymerase
   1130..1234    +  promoter       AmpR promoter: bla
   1235..2095    +  CDS            AmpR: β-lactamase; bla; confers resistance to ampicillin, carbenicillin, and related antibiotics
   2266..2854    +  rep_origin     ori: high-copy-number ColE1/pMB1/pBR322/pUC origin of replication
   3040..3179    -  misc_feature   bom: basis of mobility region from pBR322
>Addgene plasmid #89925 | Profiline | addgene full sequence | sequence record 183282 | Addgene NGS Result
TCCGCTTACAGACAAGCTGTGACCGTCTCCGGGAGCTGCATGTGTCAGAGGTTTTCACCGTCATCACCGA
AACGCGCGAGGCAGGATCTCGATCCCGCGAAATTAATACGACTCACTATAGGGAGACCACAACGGTTTCC
CTCTAGAAATAATTTTGTTTAACTTTAAGAAGGAGATATACATATGGGATCCATGGCCGGGTGGAACGCC
TACATCGACAACCTCATGGCGGACGGGACCTGTCAGGACGCGGCCATCGTGGGCTACAAGGACTCGCCCT
CCGTCTGGGCCGCCGTCCCCGGGAAAACGTTCGTCAACATCACGCCAGCTGAGGTGGGTGTCCTGGTTGG
CAAAGACCGGTCAAGTTTTTACGTGAATGGGCTGACACTTGGGGGCCAGAAATGTTCGGTGATCCGGGAC
TCACTGCTGCAGGATGGGGAATTTAGCATGGATCTTCGTACCAAGAGCACCGGTGGGGCCCCCACCTTCA
ATGTCACTGTCACCAAGACTGACAAGACGCTAGTCCTGCTGATGGGCAAAGAAGGTGTCCACGGTGGTTT
GATCAACAAGAAATGTTATGAAATGGCCTCCCACCTTCGGCGTTCCCAGTACTGACCTCGTCTGTCCCTT
CCCCTTCACCGCTCCCCACAGCTTTGCACCCCTTTCCTCCCCATACACACACAAACCATTTTATTTTTTG
GGCCATTACCCCATACCCCTTATTGCTGCCAAAACCACATGGGCTGGGGGCCAGGGCTGGATGGACAGAC
ACCTCCCCCTACCCATATCCCTCCCGTGTGTGGTTGGAAAACTTTTGTTTTTTGGGGTTTTTTTTTTCTG
AATAAAAAAGATTCTACTAAAAAAAAAAAAAAAAAAAAAAGGAATTCCGATCCGGCTGCTAACAAAGCCC
GAAAGGAAGCTGAGTTGGCTGCTGCCACCGCTGAGCAATAACTAGCATAACCCCTTGGGGCCTCTAAACG
GGTCTTGAGGGGTTTTTTGCTGAAAGGAGGAACTATATCCGGATAATTCTTGAAGACGAAAGGGCCTCGT
GATACGCCTATTTTTATAGGTTAATGTCATGATAATAATGGTTTCTTAGACGTCAGGTGGCACTTTTCGG
GGAAATGTGCGCGGAACCCCTATTTGTTTATTTTTCTAAATACATTCAAATATGTATCCGCTCATGAGAC
AATAACCCTGATAAATGCTTCAATAATATTGAAAAAGGAAGAGTATGAGTATTCAACATTTCCGTGTCGC
CCTTATTCCCTTTTTTGCGGCATTTTGCCTTCCTGTTTTTGCTCACCCAGAAACGCTGGTGAAAGTAAAA
GATGCTGAAGATCAGTTGGGTGCACGAGTGGGTTACATCGAACTGGATCTCAACAGCGGTAAGATCCTTG
AGAGTTTTCGCCCCGAAGAACGTTTTCCAATGATGAGCACTTTTAAAGTTCTGCTATGTGGCGCGGTATT
ATCCCGTGTTGACGCCGGGCAAGAGCAACTCGGTCGCCGCATACACTATTCTCAGAATGACTTGGTTGAG
TACTCACCAGTCACAGAAAAGCATCTTACGGATGGCATGACAGTAAGAGAATTATGCAGTGCTGCCATAA
CCATGAGTGATAACACTGCGGCCAACTTACTTCTGACAACGATCGGAGGACCGAAGGAGCTAACCGCTTT
TTTGCACAACATGGGGGATCATGTAACTCGCCTTGATCGTTGGGAACCGGAGCTGAATGAAGCCATACCA
AACGACGAGCGTGACACCACGATGCCTGCAGCAATGGCAACAACGTTGCGCAAACTATTAACTGGCGAAC
TACTTACTCTAGCTTCCCGGCAACAATTAATAGACTGGATGGAGGCGGATAAAGTTGCAGGACCACTTCT
GCGCTCGGCCCTTCCGGCTGGCTGGTTTATTGCTGATAAATCTGGAGCCGGTGAGCGTGGGTCTCGCGGT
ATCATTGCAGCACTGGGGCCAGATGGTAAGCCCTCCCGTATCGTAGTTATCTACACGACGGGGAGTCAGG
CAACTATGGATGAACGAAATAGACAGATCGCTGAGATAGGTGCCTCACTGATTAAGCATTGGTAACTGTC
AGACCAAGTTTACTCATATATACTTTAGATTGATTTAAAACTTCATTTTTAATTTAAAAGGATCTAGGTG
AAGATCCTTTTTGATAATCTCATGACCAAAATCCCTTAACGTGAGTTTTCGTTCCACTGAGCGTCAGACC
CCGTAGAAAAGATCAAAGGATCTTCTTGAGATCCTTTTTTTCTGCGCGTAATCTGCTGCTTGCAAACAAA
AAAACCACCGCTACCAGCGGTGGTTTGTTTGCCGGATCAAGAGCTACCAACTCTTTTTCCGAAGGTAACT
GGCTTCAGCAGAGCGCAGATACCAAATACTGTCCTTCTAGTGTAGCCGTAGTTAGGCCACCACTTCAAGA
ACTCTGTAGCACCGCCTACATACCTCGCTCTGCTAATCCTGTTACCAGTGGCTGCTGCCAGTGGCGATAA
GTCGTGTCTTACCGGGTTGGACTCAAGACGATAGTTACCGGATAAGGCGCAGCGGTCGGGCTGAACGGGG
GGTTCGTGCACACAGCCCAGCTTGGAGCGAACGACCTACACCGAACTGAGATACCTACAGCGTGAGCTAT
GAGAAAGCGCCACGCTTCCCGAAGGGAGAAAGGCGGACAGGTATCCGGTAAGCGGCAGGGTCGGAACAGG
AGAGCGCACGAGGGAGCTTCCAGGGGGAAACGCCTGGTATCTTTATAGTCCTGTCGGGTTTCGCCACCTC
TGACTTGAGCGTCGATTTTTGTGATGCTCGTCAGGGGGGCGGAGCCTATGGAAAAACGCCAGCAACGCGG
CCTTTTTACGGTTCCTGGCCTTTTGCTGGCCTTTTGCTCACATGTTCTTTCCTGCGTTATCCCCTGATTC
TGTGGATAACCGTATTACCGCCTTTGAGTGAGCTGATACCGCTCGCCGCAGCCGAACGACCGAGCGCAGC
GAGTCAGTGAGCGAGGAAGCGGAAGAGCGCCTGATGCGGTATTTTCTCCTTACGCATCTGTGCGGTATTT
CACACCGCAATGGTGCACTCTCAGTACAATCTGCTCTGATGCCGCATAGTTAAGCCAGTATACACTCCGC
TATCGCTACGTGACTGGGTCATGGCTGCGCCCCGACACCCGCCAACACCCGCTGACGCGCCCTGACGGGC
TTGTCTGCTCCCGGCA
