>Addgene plasmid #89925 | Profiline | depositor partial sequence | sequence record 174321 | T7
GGCATCCNGNTACAGACAAGCTGTGACCGTCTCCGGGAGCTGCATGTGTCAGAGGNTTTCACCGTCATCA
CCGAAACGCGCGAGGCAGGATCTCGATCCCGCGAAATTAATACGACTCACTATAGGGAGACCACAACGGT
TTCCCTCTAGAAATAATTTTGTTTAACNTTAAGAAGGAGATATACATATGGGATCCATGGCCGGGTGGAA
CGCCTACATCGACAACCTCATGGCGGACGGGACCTGTCAGGACGCGGCCATCGTGGGCTACAAGGACTCG
CCCTCCGTCTGGGCCGCCGTCCCCGGGAAAACGTTCGTCAACATCACGCCAGCTGAGGTGGGTGTCCTGG
TTGGCAAAGACCGGTCAAGTTTTTACGTGAATGGGCTGACACTTGGGGGCCAGAAATGTTCGGTGATCCG
GGACTCACTGCTGCAGGATGGGGAATTTAGCATGGATCTTCGTACCAAGAGCACCGGTGGGGCCCCCACC
TTCAATGTCACTGTCACCAAGACTGACAAGACGCTAGTCCTGCTGATGGGCAAAGAAGGTGTCCACGGTG
GTTTGATCAACAAGAAATGTTATGAAATGGCCTCCCACCTTCGGCGTTCCCAGTACTGACCTCGTCTGTC
CCTTCCCCTTCACCGCTCCCCACAGCTTTGCACCCCTTTCCTCCCCATACACACACAAACCATTTTATTT
TTTGGGCCATTACCCCATACCCCTTATTGCTGCCAAAACCACATGGGCTGGGGGCCAGGGCTGGATGGAC
AGACACCTCCCCCTACCCATATCCCTCCCGTGTGTGGTTGGAAAACTTTTGTTTTTTGGGGTTTTTTTTT
TCTGAATAAAAAAGATTCTACTAAAAAAAAAAAAAAAAAAAAAAAGGAATTCCGATCCGGCTGCTNAC
